Addgene plasmid #155049: Topo_SpCas9.tracr_LbCas12a.DR
Purpose: TOPO vector for the cloning of _the SpCas9 tracrRNA - LbCas12a Direct Repeat (DR) fragment into the pLCHKO hgRNA vector
Depositing lab: Benjamin Blencowe & Jason Moffat. Depositing organization: University of Toronto. Publication: Genetic interaction mapping and exon-resolution functional genomics with a hybrid Cas9-Cas12a platform. Gonatopoulos-Pournatzis T, Aregger M, Brown KR, Farhangmehr S, Braunschweig U, Ward HN, Ha KCH, Weiss A, Billmann M, Durbic T, Myers CL, Blencowe BJ, Moffat J. Nat Biotechnol. 2020 May;38(5):638-648. doi: 10.1038/s41587-020-0437-z. Epub 2020 Mar 16. PubMed 32249828.
Backbone
  Vector backbone: TOPO
  Backbone size w/o insert (bp): 3535
  Vector type: CRISPR
Growth in bacteria
  Bacterial resistance: Kanamycin, 50 μg/mL
  Growth temperature: 37°C
  Growth strain: ccdB Survival
  Copy number: High Copy
Gene/Insert
  Gene/Insert name: SpCas9 tracrRNA and LbCas12a Direct Repeat (DR)
  Species: Lachnospiraceae bacterium
  Insert size (bp): 107
  Cloning method: Restriction Enzyme; 5′ cloning site Unknown (unknown if destroyed); 3′ cloning site Unknown (unknown if destroyed)
  Sequencing primers: 5′ GTAAAACGACGGCCAGT; 3′ CAGGAAACAGCTATGAC
Terms and licenses: Academic/Nonprofit Terms; Industry Terms: Not Available to Industry
How to cite: Topo_SpCas9.tracr_LbCas12a.DR was a gift from Benjamin Blencowe & Jason Moffat (Addgene plasmid # 155049 ; http://n2t.net/addgene:155049 ; RRID:Addgene_155049)
