[The description below was written by a language model from this plasmid's Addgene catalogue record and pLannotate feature annotations shown in this document.]
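Description:
Topo_SpCas9.tracr_LbCas12a.DR is a small bacterial cloning plasmid of about 3.6 kb, built on a TOPO backbone and catalogued as a CRISPR vector. It serves as a donor for a 107 bp fragment rather than as an expression construct. It replicates in E. coli from a high-copy ColE1/pUC-type origin and is selected with kanamycin through the Tn5 NeoR/KanR gene. A BleoR (Sh ble) cassette is also annotated. The insert sits in the backbone's cloning region, flanked by opposing SP6 and T7 promoters and lying downstream of the lac promoter, operator and CAP site. Beyond it are fragments of lacZα and ccdB, remnants of the lacZα-ccdB positive-selection cassette typical of this kind of vector. The record lists a ccdB-tolerant strain for propagation.

The payload joins the Streptococcus pyogenes Cas9 tracrRNA scaffold to the Lachnospiraceae bacterium Cas12a direct repeat. The annotation software detects only the tracrRNA portion, on the reverse strand as a partial match. The short Cas12a repeat is not annotated, so its presence rests on the catalogue entry. The two sequence records, one from the depositor and one from repository sequencing, differ by one nucleotide in length and in their start coordinate but show the same features in the same order.

The stated purpose is to supply this tracrRNA–DR fragment for cloning into the pLCHKO hybrid guide RNA (hgRNA) vector. There it would sit between a Cas9 spacer and a Cas12a spacer, giving a single transcript that carries one guide for each nuclease. The associated work used this hybrid Cas9–Cas12a system for genetic interaction mapping and exon-level functional genomics. Cloning was by restriction enzymes, but the sites used are not recorded.
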