Features (pLannotate 1.2.2; 15 found; start..end, strand, type, name):
      2..94      +  CDS            lacI (fragment): lac repressor; lacI; The lac repressor binds to the lac operator to inhibit transcription in E. coli. This inhibition can be relieved by adding lactose or isopropyl-β-D-thiogalactopyranoside (IPTG).
    107..128     +  protein_bind   CAP binding site: CAP binding activates transcription in the presence of cAMP. E. coli catabolite activator protein
    143..173     +  promoter       lac promoter: promoter for the E. coli lac operon
    181..197     +  protein_bind   lac operator: The lac repressor binds to the lac operator to inhibit transcription in E. coli. This inhibition can be relieved by adding lactose or isopropyl-β-D-thiogalactopyranoside (IPTG). lac repressor encoded by lacI
    239..257     +  promoter       SP6 promoter: promoter for bacteriophage SP6 RNA polymerase
    367..434     -  misc_RNA       tracrRNA (fragment): trans-activating CRISPR RNA for the Streptococcus pyogenes CRISPR/Cas9 system
    530..548     -  promoter       T7 promoter: promoter for bacteriophage T7 RNA polymerase
    551..698     +  CDS            lacZα (fragment): LacZα fragment of β-galactosidase; lacZ fragment
    708..1011    +  CDS            ccdB (fragment): CcdB, a bacterial toxin that poisons DNA gyrase; ccdB; Plasmids containing the ccdB gene cannot be propagated in standard E. coli strains.
   1059..1328    +  CDS            tnpA (fragment): TN5P_ECOLX - Also known as tnp. Experimental evidence at protein level: Swiss-Prot protein existence level 1. Mediates transposition of transposon Tn5 by a 'cut and paste' mechanism. First, the monomeric transposase binds the 19 bp inverted DNA repeats flanking the transposon. Then, dimerization of the DNA- bound transposase creates a synaptic DNA complex. After nicking of the first DNA strand, excision of the transposon proceeds through a series of intermediates. The transposase then mediates the insertion of the transposon at a new site by strand transfer. The activity of the wild- type tran
   1360..2154    +  CDS            NeoR/KanR: aminoglycoside phosphotransferase from Tn5; aph(3')-II (or nptII); confers resistance to neomycin, kanamycin, and G418 (Geneticin®)
   2175..2226    -  misc_feature   bom (fragment): basis of mobility region from pBR322
   2253..2341    +  promoter       AmpR promoter (fragment): bla
   2361..2735    +  CDS            BleoR: antibiotic-binding protein; Sh ble from Streptoalloteichus hindustanus; confers resistance to bleomycin, phleomycin, and Zeocin™
   2873..3461    +  rep_origin     ori: high-copy-number ColE1/pMB1/pBR322/pUC origin of replication
>Addgene plasmid #155049 | Topo_SpCas9.tracr_LbCas12a.DR | depositor full sequence | sequence record 300004 | Full Sequence
AGCGCCCAATACGCAAACCGCCTCTCCCCGCGCGTTGGCCGATTCATTAATGCAGCTGGCACGACAGGTT
TCCCGACTGGAAAGCGGGCAGTGAGCGCAACGCAATTAATGTGAGTTAGCTCACTCATTAGGCACCCCAG
GCTTTACACTTTATGCTTCCGGCTCGTATGTTGTGTGGAATTGTGAGCGGATAACAATTTCACACAGGAA
ACAGCTATGACCATGATTACGCCAAGCTATTTAGGTGACACTATAGAATACTCAAGCTATGCATCAAGCT
TGGTACCGAGCTCGGATCCACTAGTAACGGCCGCCAGTGTGCTGGAATTCGCCCTTAACGTCTCTATCTA
CACTTAGTAGAAATTAGCACCGACTCGGTGCCACTTTTTCAAGTTGATAACGGACTAGCCTTATTTCAAC
TTGCTATGCTGTTTCCAGCATAGCTCTGAAACAGAGACGAAGGGCGAATTCTGCAGATATCCATCACACT
GGCGGCCGCTCGAGCATGCATCTAGAGGGCCCAATTCGCCCTATAGTGAGTCGTATTACAATTCACTGGC
CGTCGTTTTACAACGTCGTGACTGGGAAAACCCTGGCGTTACCCAACTTAATCGCCTTGCAGCACATCCC
CCTTTCGCCAGCTGGCGTAATAGCGAAGAGGCCCGCACCGATCGCCCTTCCCAACAGTTGCGCAGCCTAT
ACGTACGGCAGTTTAAGGTTTACACCTATAAAAGAGAGAGCCGTTATCGTCTGTTTGTGGATGTACAGAG
TGATATTATTGACACGCCGGGGCGACGGATGGTGATCCCCCTGGCCAGTGCACGTCTGCTGTCAGATAAA
GTCTCCCGTGAACTTTACCCGGTGGTGCATATCGGGGATGAAAGCTGGCGCATGATGACCACCGATATGG
CCAGTGTGCCGGTCTCCGTTATCGGGGAAGAAGTGGCTGATCTCAGCCACCGCGAAAATGACATCAAAAA
CGCCATTAACCTGATGTTCTGGGGAATATAAATGTCAGGCATGAGATTATCAAAAAGGATCTTCACCTAG
ATCCTTTTCACGTAGAAAGCCAGTCCGCAGAAACGGTGCTGACCCCGGATGAATGTCAGCTACTGGGCTA
TCTGGACAAGGGAAAACGCAAGCGCAAAGAGAAAGCAGGTAGCTTGCAGTGGGCTTACATGGCGATAGCT
AGACTGGGCGGTTTTATGGACAGCAAGCGAACCGGAATTGCCAGCTGGGGCGCCCTCTGGTAAGGTTGGG
AAGCCCTGCAAAGTAAACTGGATGGCTTTCTCGCCGCCAAGGATCTGATGGCGCAGGGGATCAAGCTCTG
ATCAAGAGACAGGATGAGGATCGTTTCGCATGATTGAACAAGATGGATTGCACGCAGGTTCTCCGGCCGC
TTGGGTGGAGAGGCTATTCGGCTATGACTGGGCACAACAGACAATCGGCTGCTCTGATGCCGCCGTGTTC
CGGCTGTCAGCGCAGGGGCGCCCGGTTCTTTTTGTCAAGACCGACCTGTCCGGTGCCCTGAATGAACTGC
AAGACGAGGCAGCGCGGCTATCGTGGCTGGCCACGACGGGCGTTCCTTGCGCAGCTGTGCTCGACGTTGT
CACTGAAGCGGGAAGGGACTGGCTGCTATTGGGCGAAGTGCCGGGGCAGGATCTCCTGTCATCTCACCTT
GCTCCTGCCGAGAAAGTATCCATCATGGCTGATGCAATGCGGCGGCTGCATACGCTTGATCCGGCTACCT
GCCCATTCGACCACCAAGCGAAACATCGCATCGAGCGAGCACGTACTCGGATGGAAGCCGGTCTTGTCGA
TCAGGATGATCTGGACGAAGAGCATCAGGGGCTCGCGCCAGCCGAACTGTTCGCCAGGCTCAAGGCGAGC
ATGCCCGACGGCGAGGATCTCGTCGTGACCCATGGCGATGCCTGCTTGCCGAATATCATGGTGGAAAATG
GCCGCTTTTCTGGATTCATCGACTGTGGCCGGCTGGGTGTGGCGGACCGCTATCAGGACATAGCGTTGGC
TACCCGTGATATTGCTGAAGAGCTTGGCGGCGAATGGGCTGACCGCTTCCTCGTGCTTTACGGTATCGCC
GCTCCCGATTCGCAGCGCATCGCCTTCTATCGCCTTCTTGACGAGTTCTTCTGAATTATTAACGCTTACA
ATTTCCTGATGCGGTATTTTCTCCTTACGCATCTGTGCGGTATTTCACACCGCATACAGGTGGCACTTTT
CGGGGAAATGTGCGCGGAACCCCTATTTGTTTATTTTTCTAAATACATTCAAATATGTATCCGCTCATGA
GACAATAACCCTGATAAATGCTTCAATAATAGCACGTGAGGAGGGCCACCATGGCCAAGTTGACCAGTGC
CGTTCCGGTGCTCACCGCGCGCGACGTCGCCGGAGCGGTCGAGTTCTGGACCGACCGGCTCGGGTTCTCC
CGGGACTTCGTGGAGGACGACTTCGCCGGTGTGGTCCGGGACGACGTGACCCTGTTCATCAGCGCGGTCC
AGGACCAGGTGGTGCCGGACAACACCCTGGCCTGGGTGTGGGTGCGCGGCCTGGACGAGCTGTACGCCGA
GTGGTCGGAGGTCGTGTCCACGAACTTCCGGGACGCCTCCGGGCCGGCCATGACCGAGATCGGCGAGCAG
CCGTGGGGGCGGGAGTTCGCCCTGCGCGACCCGGCCGGCAACTGCGTGCACTTCGTGGCCGAGGAGCAGG
ACTGACACGTGCTAAAACTTCATTTTTAATTTAAAAGGATCTAGGTGAAGATCCTTTTTGATAATCTCAT
GACCAAAATCCCTTAACGTGAGTTTTCGTTCCACTGAGCGTCAGACCCCGTAGAAAAGATCAAAGGATCT
TCTTGAGATCCTTTTTTTCTGCGCGTAATCTGCTGCTTGCAAACAAAAAAACCACCGCTACCAGCGGTGG
TTTGTTTGCCGGATCAAGAGCTACCAACTCTTTTTCCGAAGGTAACTGGCTTCAGCAGAGCGCAGATACC
AAATACTGTCCTTCTAGTGTAGCCGTAGTTAGGCCACCACTTCAAGAACTCTGTAGCACCGCCTACATAC
CTCGCTCTGCTAATCCTGTTACCAGTGGCTGCTGCCAGTGGCGATAAGTCGTGTCTTACCGGGTTGGACT
CAAGACGATAGTTACCGGATAAGGCGCAGCGGTCGGGCTGAACGGGGGGTTCGTGCACACAGCCCAGCTT
GGAGCGAACGACCTACACCGAACTGAGATACCTACAGCGTGAGCTATGAGAAAGCGCCACGCTTCCCGAA
GGGAGAAAGGCGGACAGGTATCCGGTAAGCGGCAGGGTCGGAACAGGAGAGCGCACGAGGGAGCTTCCAG
GGGGAAACGCCTGGTATCTTTATAGTCCTGTCGGGTTTCGCCACCTCTGACTTGAGCGTCGATTTTTGTG
ATGCTCGTCAGGGGGGCGGAGCCTATGGAAAAACGCCAGCAACGCGGCCTTTTTACGGTTCCTGGGCTTT
TGCTGGCCTTTTGCTCACATGTTCTTTCCTGCGTTATCCCCTGATTCTGTGGATAACCGTATTACCGCCT
TTGAGTGAGCTGATACCGCTCGCCGCAGCCGAACGACCGAGCGCAGCGAGTCAGTGAGCGAGGAAGCGGA
AG
