Features (pLannotate 1.2.2; 15 found; start..end, strand, type, name):
     23..41      -  promoter       T7 promoter: promoter for bacteriophage T7 RNA polymerase
     44..191     +  CDS            lacZα (fragment): LacZα fragment of β-galactosidase; lacZ fragment
    201..504     +  CDS            ccdB (fragment): CcdB, a bacterial toxin that poisons DNA gyrase; ccdB; Plasmids containing the ccdB gene cannot be propagated in standard E. coli strains.
    552..821     +  CDS            tnpA (fragment): TN5P_ECOLX - Also known as tnp. Experimental evidence at protein level: Swiss-Prot protein existence level 1. Mediates transposition of transposon Tn5 by a 'cut and paste' mechanism. First, the monomeric transposase binds the 19 bp inverted DNA repeats flanking the transposon. Then, dimerization of the DNA- bound transposase creates a synaptic DNA complex. After nicking of the first DNA strand, excision of the transposon proceeds through a series of intermediates. The transposase then mediates the insertion of the transposon at a new site by strand transfer. The activity of the wild- type tran
    853..1647    +  CDS            NeoR/KanR: aminoglycoside phosphotransferase from Tn5; aph(3')-II (or nptII); confers resistance to neomycin, kanamycin, and G418 (Geneticin®)
   1668..1718    -  misc_feature   bom (fragment): basis of mobility region from pBR322
   1745..1833    +  promoter       AmpR promoter (fragment): bla
   1853..2227    +  CDS            BleoR: antibiotic-binding protein; Sh ble from Streptoalloteichus hindustanus; confers resistance to bleomycin, phleomycin, and Zeocin™
   2365..2953    +  rep_origin     ori: high-copy-number ColE1/pMB1/pBR322/pUC origin of replication
   3136..3228    +  CDS            lacI (fragment): lac repressor; lacI; The lac repressor binds to the lac operator to inhibit transcription in E. coli. This inhibition can be relieved by adding lactose or isopropyl-β-D-thiogalactopyranoside (IPTG).
   3241..3262    +  protein_bind   CAP binding site: CAP binding activates transcription in the presence of cAMP. E. coli catabolite activator protein
   3277..3307    +  promoter       lac promoter: promoter for the E. coli lac operon
   3315..3331    +  protein_bind   lac operator: The lac repressor binds to the lac operator to inhibit transcription in E. coli. This inhibition can be relieved by adding lactose or isopropyl-β-D-thiogalactopyranoside (IPTG). lac repressor encoded by lacI
   3373..3391    +  promoter       SP6 promoter: promoter for bacteriophage SP6 RNA polymerase
   3501..3568    -  misc_RNA       tracrRNA (fragment): trans-activating CRISPR RNA for the Streptococcus pyogenes CRISPR/Cas9 system
>Addgene plasmid #155049 | Topo_SpCas9.tracr_LbCas12a.DR | addgene full sequence | sequence record 308669 | Addgene NGS Result
GCATCTAGAGGGCCCAATTCGCCCTATAGTGAGTCGTATTACAATTCACTGGCCGTCGTTTTACAACGTC
GTGACTGGGAAAACCCTGGCGTTACCCAACTTAATCGCCTTGCAGCACATCCCCCTTTCGCCAGCTGGCG
TAATAGCGAAGAGGCCCGCACCGATCGCCCTTCCCAACAGTTGCGCAGCCTATACGTACGGCAGTTTAAG
GTTTACACCTATAAAAGAGAGAGCCGTTATCGTCTGTTTGTGGATGTACAGAGTGATATTATTGACACGC
CGGGGCGACGGATGGTGATCCCCCTGGCCAGTGCACGTCTGCTGTCAGATAAAGTCTCCCGTGAACTTTA
CCCGGTGGTGCATATCGGGGATGAAAGCTGGCGCATGATGACCACCGATATGGCCAGTGTGCCGGTCTCC
GTTATCGGGGAAGAAGTGGCTGATCTCAGCCACCGCGAAAATGACATCAAAAACGCCATTAACCTGATGT
TCTGGGGAATATAAATGTCAGGCATGAGATTATCAAAAAGGATCTTCACCTAGATCCTTTTCACGTAGAA
AGCCAGTCCGCAGAAACGGTGCTGACCCCGGATGAATGTCAGCTACTGGGCTATCTGGACAAGGGAAAAC
GCAAGCGCAAAGAGAAAGCAGGTAGCTTGCAGTGGGCTTACATGGCGATAGCTAGACTGGGCGGTTTTAT
GGACAGCAAGCGAACCGGAATTGCCAGCTGGGGCGCCCTCTGGTAAGGTTGGGAAGCCCTGCAAAGTAAA
CTGGATGGCTTTCTTGCCGCCAAGGATCTGATGGCGCAGGGGATCAAGCTCTGATCAAGAGACAGGATGA
GGATCGTTTCGCATGATTGAACAAGATGGATTGCACGCAGGTTCTCCGGCCGCTTGGGTGGAGAGGCTAT
TCGGCTATGACTGGGCACAACAGACAATCGGCTGCTCTGATGCCGCCGTGTTCCGGCTGTCAGCGCAGGG
GCGCCCGGTTCTTTTTGTCAAGACCGACCTGTCCGGTGCCCTGAATGAACTGCAAGACGAGGCAGCGCGG
CTATCGTGGCTGGCCACGACGGGCGTTCCTTGCGCAGCTGTGCTCGACGTTGTCACTGAAGCGGGAAGGG
ACTGGCTGCTATTGGGCGAAGTGCCGGGGCAGGATCTCCTGTCATCTCACCTTGCTCCTGCCGAGAAAGT
ATCCATCATGGCTGATGCAATGCGGCGGCTGCATACGCTTGATCCGGCTACCTGCCCATTCGACCACCAA
GCGAAACATCGCATCGAGCGAGCACGTACTCGGATGGAAGCCGGTCTTGTCGATCAGGATGATCTGGACG
AAGAGCATCAGGGGCTCGCGCCAGCCGAACTGTTCGCCAGGCTCAAGGCGAGCATGCCCGACGGCGAGGA
TCTCGTCGTGACCCATGGCGATGCCTGCTTGCCGAATATCATGGTGGAAAATGGCCGCTTTTCTGGATTC
ATCGACTGTGGCCGGCTGGGTGTGGCGGACCGCTATCAGGACATAGCGTTGGCTACCCGTGATATTGCTG
AAGAGCTTGGCGGCGAATGGGCTGACCGCTTCCTCGTGCTTTACGGTATCGCCGCTCCCGATTCGCAGCG
CATCGCCTTCTATCGCCTTCTTGACGAGTTCTTCTGAATTATTAACGCTTACAATTTCCTGATGCGGTAT
TTTCTCCTTACGCATCTGTGCGGTATTTCACACCGCATCAGGTGGCACTTTTCGGGGAAATGTGCGCGGA
ACCCCTATTTGTTTATTTTTCTAAATACATTCAAATATGTATCCGCTCATGAGACAATAACCCTGATAAA
TGCTTCAATAATAGCACGTGAGGAGGGCCACCATGGCCAAGTTGACCAGTGCCGTTCCGGTGCTCACCGC
GCGCGACGTCGCCGGAGCGGTCGAGTTCTGGACCGACCGGCTCGGGTTCTCCCGGGACTTCGTGGAGGAC
GACTTCGCCGGTGTGGTCCGGGACGACGTGACCCTGTTCATCAGCGCGGTCCAGGACCAGGTGGTGCCGG
ACAACACCCTGGCCTGGGTGTGGGTGCGCGGCCTGGACGAGCTGTACGCCGAGTGGTCGGAGGTCGTGTC
CACGAACTTCCGGGACGCCTCCGGGCCGGCCATGACCGAGATCGGCGAGCAGCCGTGGGGGCGGGAGTTC
GCCCTGCGCGACCCGGCCGGCAACTGCGTGCACTTCGTGGCCGAGGAGCAGGACTGACACGTGCTAAAAC
TTCATTTTTAATTTAAAAGGATCTAGGTGAAGATCCTTTTTGATAATCTCATGACCAAAATCCCTTAACG
TGAGTTTTCGTTCCACTGAGCGTCAGACCCCGTAGAAAAGATCAAAGGATCTTCTTGAGATCCTTTTTTT
CTGCGCGTAATCTGCTGCTTGCAAACAAAAAAACCACCGCTACCAGCGGTGGTTTGTTTGCCGGATCAAG
AGCTACCAACTCTTTTTCCGAAGGTAACTGGCTTCAGCAGAGCGCAGATACCAAATACTGTTCTTCTAGT
GTAGCCGTAGTTAGGCCACCACTTCAAGAACTCTGTAGCACCGCCTACATACCTCGCTCTGCTAATCCTG
TTACCAGTGGCTGCTGCCAGTGGCGATAAGTCGTGTCTTACCGGGTTGGACTCAAGACGATAGTTACCGG
ATAAGGCGCAGCGGTCGGGCTGAACGGGGGGTTCGTGCACACAGCCCAGCTTGGAGCGAACGACCTACAC
CGAACTGAGATACCTACAGCGTGAGCTATGAGAAAGCGCCACGCTTCCCGAAGGGAGAAAGGCGGACAGG
TATCCGGTAAGCGGCAGGGTCGGAACAGGAGAGCGCACGAGGGAGCTTCCAGGGGGAAACGCCTGGTATC
TTTATAGTCCTGTCGGGTTTCGCCACCTCTGACTTGAGCGTCGATTTTTGTGATGCTCGTCAGGGGGGCG
GAGCCTATGGAAAAACGCCAGCAACGCGGCCTTTTTACGGTTCCTGGCCTTTTGCTGGCCTTTTGCTCAC
ATGTTCTTTCCTGCGTTATCCCCTGATTCTGTGGATAACCGTATTACCGCCTTTGAGTGAGCTGATACCG
CTCGCCGCAGCCGAACGACCGAGCGCAGCGAGTCAGTGAGCGAGGAAGCGGAAGAGCGCCCAATACGCAA
ACCGCCTCTCCCCGCGCGTTGGCCGATTCATTAATGCAGCTGGCACGACAGGTTTCCCGACTGGAAAGCG
GGCAGTGAGCGCAACGCAATTAATGTGAGTTAGCTCACTCATTAGGCACCCCAGGCTTTACACTTTATGC
TTCCGGCTCGTATGTTGTGTGGAATTGTGAGCGGATAACAATTTCACACAGGAAACAGCTATGACCATGA
TTACGCCAAGCTATTTAGGTGACACTATAGAATACTCAAGCTATGCATCAAGCTTGGTACCGAGCTCGGA
TCCACTAGTAACGGCCGCCAGTGTGCTGGAATTCGCCCTTAACGTCTCTATCTACACTTAGTAGAAATTA
GCACCGACTCGGTGCCACTTTTTCAAGTTGATAACGGACTAGCCTTATTTCAACTTGCTATGCTGTTTCC
AGCATAGCTCTGAAACAGAGACGAAGGGCGAATTCTGCAGATATCCATCACACTGGCGGCCGCTCGAGCA
T
