>Addgene plasmid #155049 | Topo_SpCas9.tracr_LbCas12a.DR | depositor partial sequence | sequence record 300005 | insert
ATCTACACTTAGTAGAAATTAGCACCGACTCGGTGCCACTTTTTCAAGTTGATAACGGACTAGCCTTATT
TCAACTTGCTATGCTGTTTCCAGCATAGCTCTGAAAC
